>Addgene plasmid #76955 | ACTR2 gRNA (BRDN0001146434) | addgene full sequence | sequence record 186832 | Addgene Assembled Sequence
CCCGGGTGCAAAGATGGATAAAGTTTTAAACAGAGAGGAATCTTTGCAGCTAATGGACCTTCTAGGTCTT
GAAAGGAGTGGGAATTGGCTCCGGTGCCCGTCAGTGGGCAGAGCGCACATCGCCCACAGTCCCCGAGAAG
TTGGGGGGAGGGGTCGGCAATTGATCCGGTGCCTAGAGAAGGTGGCGCGGGGTAAACTGGGAAAGTGATG
TCGTGTACTGGCTCCGCCTTTTTCCCGAGGGTGGGGGAGAACCGTATATAAGTGCAGTAGTCGCCGTGAA
CGTTCTTTTTCGCAACGGGTTTGCCGCCAGAACACAGGTAAGTGCCGTGTGTGGTTCCCGCGGGCCTGGC
CTCTTTACGGGTTATGGCCCTTGCGTGCCTTGAATTACTTCCACCTGGCTGCAGTACGTGATTCTTGATC
CCGAGCTTCGGGTTGGAAGTGGGTGGGAGAGTTCGAGGCCTTGCGCTTAAGGAGCCCCTTCGCCTCGTGC
TTGAGTTGAGGCCTGGCCTGGGCGCTGGGGCCGCCGCGTGCGAATCTGGTGGCACCTTCGCGCCTGTCTC
GCTGCTTTCGATAAGTCTCTAGCCATTTAAAATTTTTGATGACCTGCTGCGACGCTTTTTTTCTGGCAAG
ATAGTCTTGTAAATGCGGGCCAAGATCTGCACACTGGTATTTCGGTTTTTGGGGCCGCGGGCGGCGACGG
GGCCCGTGCGTCCCAGCGCACATGTTCGGCGAGGCGGGGCCTGCGAGCGCGGCCACCGAGAATCGGACGG
GGGTAGTCTCAAGCTGGCCGGCCTGCTCTGGTGCCTGGCCTCGCGCCGCCGTGTATCGCCCCGCCCTGGG
CGGCAAGGCTGGCCCGGTCGGCACCAGTTGCGTGAGCGGAAAGATGGCCGCTTCCCGGCCCTGCTGCAGG
GAGCTCAAAATGGAGGACGCGGCGCTCGGGAGAGCGGGCGGGTGAGTCACCCACACAAAGGAAAAGGGCC
TTTCCGTCCTCAGCCGTCGCTTCATGTGACTCCACGGAGTACCGGGCGCCGTCCAGGCACCTCGATTAGT
TCTCGAGCTTTTGGAGTACGTCGTCTTTAGGTTGGGGGGAGGGGTTTTATGCGATGGAGTTTCCCCACAC
TGAGTGGGTGGAGACTGAAGTTAGGCCAGCTTGGCACTTGATGTAATTCTCCTTGGAATTTGCCCTTTTT
GAGTTTGGATCTTGGTTCATTCTCAAGCCTCAGACAGTGGTTCAAAGTTTTTTTCTTCCATTTCAGGTGT
CGTGACGTACGGCCACCATGACCGAGTACAAGCCCACGGTGCGCCTCGCCACCCGCGACGACGTCCCCAG
GGCCGTACGCACCCTCGCCGCCGCGTTCGCCGACTACCCCGCCACGCGCCACACCGTCGATCCGGACCGC
CACATCGAGCGGGTCACCGAGCTGCAAGAACTCTTCCTCACGCGCGTCGGGCTCGACATCGGCAAGGTGT
GGGTCGCGGACGACGGCGCCGCCGTGGCGGTCTGGACCACGCCGGAGAGCGTCGAAGCGGGGGCGGTGTT
CGCCGAGATCGGCCCGCGCATGGCCGAGTTGAGCGGTTCCCGGCTGGCCGCGCAGCAACAGATGGAAGGC
CTCCTGGCGCCGCACCGGCCCAAGGAGCCCGCGTGGTTCCTGGCCACCGTCGGAGTCTCGCCCGACCACC
AGGGCAAGGGTCTGGGCAGCGCCGTCGTGCTCCCCGGAGTGGAGGCGGCCGAGCGCGCCGGGGTGCCCGC
CTTCCTGGAGACCTCCGCGCCCCGCAACCTCCCCTTCTACGAGCGGCTCGGCTTCACCGTCACCGCCGAC
GTCGAGGTGCCCGAAGGACCGCGCACCTGGTGCATGACCCGCAAGCCCGGTGCCTGAACGCGTTAAGTCG
ACAATCAACCTCTGGATTACAAAATTTGTGAAAGATTGACTGGTATTCTTAACTATGTTGCTCCTTTTAC
GCTATGTGGATACGCTGCTTTAATGCCTTTGTATCATGCTATTGCTTCCCGTATGGCTTTCATTTTCTCC
TCCTTGTATAAATCCTGGTTGCTGTCTCTTTATGAGGAGTTGTGGCCCGTTGTCAGGCAACGTGGCGTGG
TGTGCACTGTGTTTGCTGACGCAACCCCCACTGGTTGGGGCATTGCCACCACCTGTCAGCTCCTTTCCGG
GACTTTCGCTTTCCCCCTCCCTATTGCCACGGCGGAACTCATCGCCGCCTGCCTTGCCCGCTGCTGGACA
GGGGCTCGGCTGTTGGGCACTGACAATTCCGTGGTGTTGTCGGGGAAATCATCGTCCTTTCCTTGGCTGC
TCGCCTGTGTTGCCACCTGGATTCTGCGCGGGACGTCCTTCTGCTACGTCCCTTCGGCCCTCAATCCAGC
GGACCTTCCTTCCCGCGGCCTGCTGCCGGCTCTGCGGCCTCTTCCGCGTCTTCGCCTTCGCCCTCAGACG
AGTCGGATCTCCCTTTGGGCCGCCTCCCCGCGTCGACTTTAAGACCAATGACTTACAAGGCAGCTGTAGA
TCTTAGCCACTTTTTAAAAGAAAAGGGGGGACTGGAAGGGCTAATTCACTCCCAACGAAGACAAGATCTG
CTTTTTGCTTGTACTGGGTCTCTCTGGTTAGACCAGATCTGAGCCTGGGAGCTCTCTGGCTAACTAGGGA
ACCCACTGCTTAAGCCTCAATAAAGCTTGCCTTGAGTGCTTCAAGTAGTGTGTGCCCGTCTGTTGTGTGA
CTCTGGTAACTAGAGATCCCTCAGACCCTTTTAGTCAGTGTGGAAAATCTCTAGCAGTACGTATAGTAGT
TCATGTCATCTTATTATTCAGTATTTATAACTTGCAAAGAAATGAATATCAGAGAGTGAGAGGAACTTGT
TTATTGCAGCTTATAATGGTTACAAATAAAGCAATAGCATCACAAATTTCACAAATAAAGCATTTTTTTC
ACTGCATTCTAGTTGTGGTTTGTCCAAACTCATCAATGTATCTTATCATGTCTGGCTCTAGCTATCCCGC
CCCTAACTCCGCCCATCCCGCCCCTAACTCCGCCCAGTTCCGCCCATTCTCCGCCCCATGGCTGACTAAT
TTTTTTTATTTATGCAGAGGCCGAGGCCGCCTCGGCCTCTGAGCTATTCCAGAAGTAGTGAGGAGGCTTT
TTTGGAGGCCTAGGGACGTACCCAATTCGCCCTATAGTGAGTCGTATTACGCGCGCTCACTGGCCGTCGT
TTTACAACGTCGTGACTGGGAAAACCCTGGCGTTACCCAACTTAATCGCCTTGCAGCACATCCCCCTTTC
GCCAGCTGGCGTAATAGCGAAGAGGCCCGCACCGATCGCCCTTCCCAACAGTTGCGCAGCCTGAATGGCG
AATGGG
[124 nt withheld, positions 3367-3490]
C
[91 nt withheld, positions 3492-3582]
A
[49 nt withheld, positions 3584-3632]
CCTTTGACGTTGGAGTCCACGTTCTTT
[37 nt withheld, positions 3660-3696]
ACCCTATCTCGGTCTATTCTTTTGATTTATAAGGGATTTTGCCGATTTCGGCCTATTGGTTAAAAAATGA
GCTGATTTAACAAAAATTTAACGCGAATTTTAACAAAATATTAACGCTTACAATTTAGGTGGCACTTTTC
GGGGAAATGTGCGCGGAACCCCTATTTGTTTATTTTTCTAAATACATTCAAATATGTATCCGCTCATGAG
ACAATAACCCTGATAAATGCTTCAATAATATTGAAAAAGGAAGAGTATGAGTATTCAACATTTCCGTGTC
GCCCTTATTCCCTTTTTTGCGGCATTTTGCCTTCCTGTTTTTGCTCACCCAGAAACGCTGGTGAAAGTAA
AAGATGCTGAAGATCAGTTGGGTGCACGAGTGGGTTACATCGAACTGGATCTCAACAGCGGTAAGATCCT
TGAGAGTTTTCGCCCCGAAGAACGTTTTCCAATGATGAGCACTTTTAAAGTTCTGCTATGTGGCGCGGTA
TTATCCCGTATTGACGCCGGGCAAGAGCAACTCGGTCGCCGCATACACTATTCTCAGAATGACTTGGTTG
AGTACTCACCAGTCACAGAAAAGCATCTTACGGATGGCATGACAGTAAGAGAATTATGCAGTGCTGCCAT
AACCATGAGTGATAACACTGCGGCCAACTTACTTCTGACAACGATCGGAGGACCGAAGGAGCTAACCGCT
TTTTTGCACAACATGGGGGATCATGTAACTCGCCTTGATCGTTGGGAACCGGAGCTGAATGAAGCCATAC
CAAACGACGAGCGTGACACCACGATGCCTGTAGCAATGGCAACAACGTTGCGCAAACTATTAACTGGCGA
ACTACTTACTCTAGCTTCCCGGCAACAATTAATAGACTGGATGGAGGCGGATAAAGTTGCAGGACCACTT
CTGCGCTCGGCCCTTCCGGCTGGCTGGTTTATTGCTGATAAATCTGGAGCCGGTGAGCGTGGGTCTCGCG
GTATCATTGCAGCACTGGGGCCAGATGGTAAGCCCTCCCGTATCGTAGTTATCTACACGACGGGGAGTCA
GGCAACTATGGATGAACGAAATAGACAGATCGCTGAGATAGGTGCCTCACTGATTAAGCATTGGTAACTG
TCAGACCAAGTTTACTCATATATACTTTAGATTGATTTAAAACTTCATTTTTAATTTAAAAGGATCTAGG
TGAAGATCCTTTTTGATAATCTCATGACCAAAATCCCTTAACGTGAGTTTTCGTTCCACTGAGCGTCAGA
CCCCGTAGAAAAGATCAAAGGATCTTCTTGAGATCCTTTTTTTCTGCGCGTAATCTGCTGCTTGCAAACA
AAAAAACCACCGCTACCAGCGGTGGTTTGTTTGCCGGATCAAGAGCTACCAACTCTTTTTCCGAAGGTAA
CTGGCTTCAGCAGAGCGCAGATACCAAATACTGTTCTTCTAGTGTAGCCGTAGTTAGGCCACCACTTCAA
GAACTCTGTAGCACCGCCTACATACCTCGCTCTGCTAATCCTGTTACCAGTGGCTGCTGCCAGTGGCGAT
AAGTCGTGTCTTACCGGGTTGGACTCAAGACGATAGTTACCGGATAAGGCGCAGCGGTCGGGCTGAACGG
GGGGTTCGTGCACACAGCCCAGCTTGGAGCGAACGACCTACACCGAACTGAGATACCTACAGCGTGAGCT
ATGAGAAAGCGCCACGCTTCCCGAAGGGAGAAAGGCGGACAGGTATCCGGTAAGCGGCAGGGTCGGAACA
GGAGAGCGCACGAGGGAGCTTCCAGGGGGAAACGCCTGGTATCTTTATAGTCCTGTCGGGTTTCGCCACC
TCTGACTTGAGCGTCGATTTTTGTGATGCTCGTCAGGGGGGCGGAGCCTATGGAAAAACGCCAGCAACGC
GGCCTTTTTACGGTTCCTGGCCTTTTGCTGGCCTTTTGCTCACATGTTCTTTCCTGCGTTATCCCCTGAT
TCTGTGGATAACCGTATTACCGCCTTTGAGTGAGCTGATACCGCTCGCCGCAGCCGAACGACCGAGCGCA
GCGAGTCAGTGAGCGAGGAAGCGGAAGAGCGCCCAATACGCAAACCGCCTCTCCCCGCGCGTTGGCCGAT
TCATTAATGCAGCTGGCACGACAGGTTTCCCGACTGGAAAGCGGGCAGTGAGCGCAACGCAATTAATGTG
AGTTAGCTCACTCATTAGGCACCCCAGGCTTTACACTTTATGCTTCCGGCTCGTATGTTGTGTGGAATTG
TGAGCGGATAACAATTTCACACAGGAAACAGCTATGACCATGATTACGCCAAGCGCGCAATTAACCCTCA
CTAAAGGGAACAAAAGCTGGAGCTGCAAGCTTAATGTAGTCTTATGCAATACTCTTGTAGTCTTGCAACA
TGGTAACGATGAGTTAGCAACATGCCTTACAAGGAGAGAAAAAGCACCGTGCATGCCGATTGGTGGAAGT
AAGGTGGTACGATCGTGCCTTATTAGGAAGGCAACAGACGGGTCTGACATGGATTGGACGAACCACTGAA
TTGCCGCATTGCAGAGATATTGTATTTAAGTGCCTAGCTCGATACATAAACGGGTCTCTCTGGTTAGACC
AGATCTGAGCCTGGGAGCTCTCTGGCTAACTAGGGAACCCACTGCTTAAGCCTCAATAAAGCTTGCCTTG
AGTGCTTCAAGTAGTGTGTGCCCGTCTGTTGTGTGACTCTGGTAACTAGAGATCCCTCAGACCCTTTTAG
TCAGTGTGGAAAATCTCTAGCAGTGGCGCCCGAACAGGGACTTGAAAGCGAAAGGGAAACCAGAGGAGCT
CTCTCGACGCAGGACTCGGCTTGCTGAAGCGCGCACGGCAAGAGGCGAGGGGCGGCGACTGGTGAGTACG
CCAAAAATTTTGACTAGCGGAGGCTAGAAGGAGAGAGATGGGTGCGAGAGCGTCAGTATTAAGCGGGGGA
GAATTAGATCGCGATGGGAAAAAATTCGGTTAAGGCCAGGGGGAAAGAAAAAATATAAATTAAAACATAT
AGTATGGGCAAGCAGGGAGCTAGAACGATTCGCAGTTAATCCTGGCCTGTTAGAAACATCAGAAGGCTGT
AGACAAATACTGGGACAGCTACAACCATCCCTTCAGACAGGATCAGAAGAACTTAGATCATTATATAATA
CAGTAGCAACCCTCTATTGTGTGCATCAAAGGATAGAGATAAAAGACACCAAGGAAGCTTTAGACAAGAT
AGAGGAAGAGCAAAACAAAAGTAAGACCACCGCACAGCAAGCGGCCGCTGATCTTCAGACCTGGAGGAGG
AGATATGAGGGACAATTGGAGAAGTGAATTATATAAATATAAAGTAGTAAAAATTGAACCATTAGGAGTA
GCACCCACCAAGGCAAAGAGAAGAGTGGTGCAGAGAGAAAAAAGAGCAGTGGGAATAGGAGCTTTGTTCC
TTGGGTTCTTGGGAGCAGCAGGAAGCACTATGGGCGCAGCGTCAATGACGCTGACGGTACAGGCCAGACA
ATTATTGTCTGGTATAGTGCAGCAGCAGAACAATTTGCTGAGGGCTATTGAGGCGCAACAGCATCTGTTG
CAACTCACAGTCTGGGGCATCAAGCAGCTCCAGGCAAGAATCCTGGCTGTGGAAAGATACCTAAAGGATC
AACAGCTCCTGGGGATTTGGGGTTGCTCTGGAAAACTCATTTGCACCACTGCTGTGCCTTGGAATGCTAG
TTGGAGTAATAAATCTCTGGAACAGATTTGGAATCACACGACCTGGATGGAGTGGGACAGAGAAATTAAC
AATTACACAAGCTTAATACACTCCTTAATTGAAGAATCGCAAAACCAGCAAGAAAAGAATGAACAAGAAT
TATTGGAATTAGATAAATGGGCAAGTTTGTGGAATTGGTTTAACATAACAAATTGGCTGTGGTATATAAA
ATTATTCATAATGATAGTAGGAGGCTTGGTAGGTTTAAGAATAGTTTTTGCTGTACTTTCTATAGTGAAT
AGAGTTAGGCAGGGATATTCACCATTATCGTTTCAGACCCACCTCCCAACCCCGAGGGGACCCAGAGAGG
GCCTATTTCCCATGATTCCTTCATATTTGCATATACGATACAAGGCTGTTAGAGAGATAATTAGAATTAA
TTTGACTGTAAACACAAAGATATTAGTACAAAATACGTGACGTAGAAAGTAATAATTTCTTGGGTAGTTT
GCAGTTTTAAAATTATGTTTTAAAATGGACTATCATATGCTTACCGTAACTTGAAAGTATTTCGATTTCT
TGGCTTTATATATCTTGTGGAAAGGACGAAACACCGGGATGACATGAAACACCTGTGTTTTAGAGCTAGA
AATAGCAAGTTAAAATAAGGCTAGTCCGTTATCAACTTGAAAAAGTGGCACCGAGTCGGTGCTTTTTTAA
GCTTGGCGTAACTAGATCTTGAGACAAATGGCAGTATTCATCCACAATTTTAAAAGAAAAGGGGGGATTG
GGGGGTACAGTGCAGGGGAAAGAATAGTAGACATAATAGCAACAGACATACAAACTAAAGAATTACAAAA
ACAAATTACAAAAATTCAAAATTTTCGGGTTTATTACAGGGACAGCAGAGATCCACTTTGGCGCCGGCTC
GAGGGGG
Features (pLannotate 1.2.2; 29 found; start..end, strand, type, name):
     14..80      +  CDS            small t antigen (fragment): SV40 (simian virus 40) small t antigen
    106..317     +  promoter       EF-1α core promoter: core promoter for human elongation factor EF-1α
    318..1256    +  intron         EF-1α intron A: intron upstream of the start codon of human EF-1α
   1278..1877    +  CDS            PuroR (fragment): puromycin N-acetyltransferase; pac from Streptomyces; confers resistance to puromycin
   1893..2481    +  misc_feature   WPRE: woodchuck hepatitis virus posttranscriptional regulatory element
   2532..2551    +  misc_feature   cPPT/CTS (fragment): central polypurine tract and central termination sequence of HIV-1
   2553..2786    +  LTR            3' LTR (ΔU3): self-inactivating 3' long terminal repeat (LTR) from HIV-1
   2864..2985    +  polyA_signal   SV40 poly(A) signal: SV40 polyadenylation signal
   3025..3160    +  rep_origin     SV40 ori: SV40 origin of replication
   3181..3199    -  promoter       T7 promoter: promoter for bacteriophage T7 RNA polymerase
   3207..3362    +  CDS            lacZα (fragment): LacZα fragment of β-galactosidase; lacZ fragment
   3367..3795    +  rep_origin     f1 ori (sequence partly withheld): f1 bacteriophage origin of replication; arrow indicates direction of (+) strand synthesis
   3848..3952    +  promoter       AmpR promoter: bla
   3953..4813    +  CDS            AmpR: β-lactamase; bla; confers resistance to ampicillin, carbenicillin, and related antibiotics
   4984..5572    +  rep_origin     ori: high-copy-number ColE1/pMB1/pBR322/pUC origin of replication
   5755..5847    +  CDS            lacI (fragment): lac repressor; lacI; The lac repressor binds to the lac operator to inhibit transcription in E. coli. This inhibition can be relieved by adding lactose or isopropyl-β-D-thiogalactopyranoside (IPTG).
   5860..5881    +  protein_bind   CAP binding site: CAP binding activates transcription in the presence of cAMP. E. coli catabolite activator protein
   5896..5926    +  promoter       lac promoter: promoter for the E. coli lac operon
   5934..5950    +  protein_bind   lac operator: The lac repressor binds to the lac operator to inhibit transcription in E. coli. This inhibition can be relieved by adding lactose or isopropyl-β-D-thiogalactopyranoside (IPTG). lac repressor encoded by lacI
   5995..6013    +  promoter       T3 promoter: promoter for bacteriophage T3 RNA polymerase
   6041..6267    +  promoter       RSV promoter: Rous sarcoma virus enhancer/promoter
   6268..6448    +  LTR            5' LTR (truncated): truncated 5' long terminal repeat (LTR) from HIV-1
   6495..6620    +  misc_feature   HIV-1 Ψ: packaging signal of human immunodeficiency virus type 1
   6604..6967    +  CDS            HIV-1 gag (fragment): gag protein from human immunodeficiency virus 1; gag
   7113..7346    +  misc_feature   RRE: The Rev response element (RRE) of HIV-1 allows for Rev-dependent mRNA export from the nucleus to the cytoplasm.
   7723..7749    +  CDS            Rev (fragment): human immunodeficiency virus 1 (HIV-1) Rev protein; rev; enhances nuclear export of unspliced and incompletely spliced viral mRNAs
   7753..7993    +  promoter       U6 promoter: RNA polymerase III promoter for human U6 snRNA
   8023..8098    +  misc_RNA       gRNA scaffold: guide RNA scaffold for the Streptococcus pyogenes CRISPR/Cas9 system
   8154..8271    +  misc_feature   cPPT/CTS: central polypurine tract and central termination sequence of HIV-1
