[The description below was written by a language model from this plasmid's Addgene catalogue record and pLannotate feature annotations shown in this document.]
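Description:
ACTR2 gRNA (BRDN0001146434) is a third-generation lentiviral transfer plasmid built on the lentiGuide-Puro backbone that delivers a single CRISPR guide RNA against human ACTR2 (also known as ARP2). The assembled sequence is 8,323 nt. In bacteria it is maintained through a high-copy ColE1/pUC-type origin and selected with ampicillin via the β-lactamase gene. An f1 origin, an SV40 origin and poly(A) signal, and leftover lac and T7/T3 promoter elements are also carried in the backbone.

The viral portion begins with an RSV promoter fused to a truncated HIV-1 5' LTR, which drives Tat-independent transcription of the genomic RNA in packaging cells. It is followed by the Ψ packaging signal with a partial gag region, and then the Rev response element for nuclear export of the unspliced genome. Downstream, a human U6 RNA polymerase III promoter expresses the ACTR2-targeting spacer joined to the Streptococcus pyogenes Cas9 guide scaffold, and a cPPT/CTS element aids nuclear import of the provirus. A second cassette uses the EF-1α core promoter with its intron A to express puromycin N-acetyltransferase, allowing selection of transduced mammalian cells. A WPRE enhances transcript expression, and a ΔU3 self-inactivating 3' LTR closes the viral unit.

The guide was designed against two ACTR2 reference transcripts and belongs to a human kinome gRNA collection. The plasmid does not encode Cas9, so it is intended for use with a separate Cas9 lentivirus or in cells that already express Cas9, typically for targeted gene knockout.
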