Addgene plasmid #76955: ACTR2 gRNA (BRDN0001146434)
Purpose: 3rd generation lentiviral gRNA plasmid targeting human ACTR2
Depositing lab: John Doench & David Root. Depositing organization: Broad Institute. Publication: Optimized sgRNA design to maximize activity and minimize off-target effects of CRISPR-Cas9. Doench JG, Fusi N, Sullender M, Hegde M, Vaimberg EW, Donovan KF, Smith I, Tothova Z, Wilen C, Orchard R, Virgin HW, Listgarten J, Root DE. Nat Biotechnol. 2016 Jan 18. doi: 10.1038/nbt.3437. PubMed 26780180.
Backbone
  Vector backbone: lentiGuide-Puro
  Backbone manufacturer: Zhang Lab (Addgene plasmid # 52963)
  Vector type: Mammalian Expression, Lentiviral, CRISPR
  Selectable markers: Puromycin
Growth in bacteria
  Bacterial resistance: Ampicillin, 100 μg/mL
  Growth temperature: 37°C
  Growth strain: DH5alpha
  Copy number: High Copy
Gene/Insert
  Gene/Insert name: ACTR2 (alt names: ACTR2; NM_001005386.2)
  gRNA/shRNA sequence: GGATGACATGAAACACCTGT
  Species: H. sapiens (human)
  Entrez Gene: ACTR2 (a.k.a. ARP2)
  Promoter: hU6
  Cloning method: Unknown
  Sequencing primers: 5′ U6-F; 3′ pS2-R
Terms and licenses: Academic/Nonprofit Terms; Industry Terms: Not Available to Industry
Depositor comments: The gRNA was designed to target the following Genbank reference sequence(s): NM_001005386.2,NM_005722.3. Note that this plasmid does NOT contain Cas9. It should be used in conjunction with lentiCas9-Blast (Addgene #52962) or otherwise with cell lines already expressing Cas9. Browse the full kinome gRNA library at http://www.addgene.org/pooled-library/broadgpp-human-kinome/ or visit http://www.broadinstitute.org/rnai/public/ for detailed protocols and information.
How to cite: ACTR2 gRNA (BRDN0001146434) was a gift from John Doench & David Root (Addgene plasmid # 76955 ; http://n2t.net/addgene:76955 ; RRID:Addgene_76955)
