>Addgene plasmid #76955 | ACTR2 gRNA (BRDN0001146434) | depositor partial sequence | sequence record 144415 | Target Sequence
GGATGACATGAAACACCTGT
