>Addgene plasmid #76955 | ACTR2 gRNA (BRDN0001146434) | addgene partial sequence | sequence record 186831 | hU6-F
ACGTAGAAAGTAATAATTTCTTGGGTAGTTTGCAGTTTTAAAATTATGTTTTAAAATGGACTATCATATG
CTTACCGTAACTTGAAAGTATTTCGATTTCTTGGCTTTATATATCTTGTGGAAAGGACGAAACACCGGGA
TGACATGAAACACCTGTGTTTTAGAGCTAGAAATAGCAAGTTAAAATAAGGCTAGTCCGTTATCAACTTG
AAAAAGTGGCACCGAGTCGGTGCTTTTTTAAGCTTGGCGTAACTAGATCTTGAGACAAATGGCAGTATTC
ATCCACAATTTTAAAAGAAAAGGGGGGATTGGGGGGTACAGTGCAGGGGAAAGAATAGTAGACATAATAG
CAACAGACATACAAACTAAAGAATTACAAAAACAAATTACAAAAATTCAAAATTTTCGGGTTTATTACAG
GGACAGCAGAGATCCACTTTGGCGCCGGCTCGAGGGGGCCCGGGTGCAAAGATGGATAAAGTTTTAAACA
GAGAGGAATCTTTGCAGCTAATGGACCTTCTAGGTCTTGAAAGGAGTGGGAATTGGCTCCGGTGCCCGTC
AGTGGGCAGA
